>Addgene plasmid #192800 | pMRX-IB-mGFP-FTH1 | addgene full sequence | sequence record 379075 | Addgene NGS Result
GACATTGATTATTGACTAGTTATTAATAGTAATCAATTACGGGGTCATTAGTTCATAGCCCATATATGGA
GTTCCGCGTTACATAACTTACGGTAAATGGCCCGCCTGGCTGACCGCCCAACGACCCCCGCCCATTGACG
TCAATAATGACGTATGTTCCCATAGTAACGCCAATAGGGACTTTCCATTGACGTCAATGGGTGGAGTATT
TACGGTAAACTGCCCACTTGGCAGTACATCAAGTGTATCATATGCCAAGTACGCCCCCTATTGACGTCAA
TGACGGTAAATGGCCCGCCTGGCATTATGCCCAGTACATGACCTTATGGGACTTTCCTACTTGGCAGTAC
ATCTACGTATTAGTCATCGCTATTACCATGCTAGAGAACCATCAGATGTTTCCAGGGTGCCCCAAGGACC
TGAAATGACCCTGTGCCTTATTTGAACTAACCAATCAGTTCGCTTCTCGCTTCTGTTCGCGCGCTTCTGC
TCCCCGAGCTCAATAAAAGAGCCCACAACCCCTCACTCGGCGCGCCAGTCCTCCGATTGACTGAGTCGCC
CGGGTACCCGTGTATCCAATAAACCCTCTTGCAGTTGCATCCGACTTGTGGTCTCGCTGTTCCTTGGGAG
GGTCTCCTCTGAGTGATTGACTACCCGTCAGCGGGGGTCTTTCATTTGGGGGCTCGTCCGGGATCGGGAG
ACCCCTGCCCAGGGACCACCGACCCACCACCGGGAGGTAAGCTGGCCAGCAACTTATCTGTGTCTGTCCG
ATTGTCTAGTGTCTATGACTGATTTTATGCGCCTGCGTCGGTACTAGTTAGCTAACTAGCTCTGTATCTG
GCGGACCCGTGGTGGAACTGACGAGTTCGGAACACCCGGCCGCAACCCTGGGAGACGTCCCAGGGACTTC
GGGGGCCGTTTTTGTGGCCCGACCTGAGTCCAAAAATCCCGATCGTTTTGGACTCTTTGGTGCACCCCCC
TTAGAGGAGGGATATGTGGTTCTGGTAGGAGACGAGAACCTAAAACAGTTCCCGCCTCCGTCTGAATTTT
TGCTTTCGGTTTGGGACCGAAGCCGCGCCGCGCGTCTTGTCTGCTGCAGCATCGTTCTGTGTTGTCTCTG
TCTGACTGTGTTTCTGTATTTGTCTGAAAATATGGGCCCGGGCCAGACTGTTACCACTCCCTTAAGTTTG
ACCTTAGGTCACTGGAAAGATGTCGAGCGGATCGCTCACAACCAGTCGGTAGATGTCAAGAAGAGACGTT
GGGTTACCTTCTGCTCTGCAGAATGGCCAACCTTTAACGTCGGATGGCCGCGAGACGGCACCTTTAACCG
AGACCTCATCACCCAGGTTAAGATCAAGGTCTTTTCACCTGGCCCGCATGGACACCCAGACCAGGTCCCC
TACATCGTGACCTGGGAAGCCTTGGCTTTTGACCCCCCTCCCTGGGTCAAGCCCTTTGTACACCCTAAGC
CTCCGCCTCCTCTTCCTCCATCCGCCCCGTCTCTCCCCCTTGAACCTCCTCGTTCGACCCCGCCTCGATC
CTCCCTTTATCCAGCCCTCACTCCTTCTCTAGGCGCCCCCATATGGCCATATGAGATCTTATATGGGGCA
CCCCCGCCCCTTGTAAACTTCCCTGACCCTGACATGACAAGAGTTACTAACAGCCCCTCTCTCCAAGCTC
ACTTACAGGCTCTCTACTTAGTCCAGCACGAAGTCTGGAGACCTCTGGCGGCAGCCTACCAAGAACAACT
GGACCGACCGGTGGTACCTCACCCTTACCGAGTCGGCGACACAGTGTGGGTCCGCCGACACCAGACTAAG
AACCTAGAACCTCGCTGGAAAGGACCTTACACAGTCCTGCTGACCACCCCCACCGCCCTCAAAGTAGACG
GCATCGCAGCTTGGATACACGCCGCCCACGTGAAGGCTGCCGACCCCGGGGGTGGACCATCCTCTAGACT
GCCGGATCTGCCATCGATATAAAGCTTGCCACCATGGTGAGCAAGGGCGAGGAGCTGTTCACCGGGGTGG
TGCCCATCCTGGTCGAGCTGGACGGCGACGTAAACGGCCACAAGTTCAGCGTGTCCGGCGAGGGCGAGGG
CGATGCCACCTACGGCAAGCTGACCCTGAAGTTCATCTGCACCACCGGCAAGCTGCCCGTGCCCTGGCCC
ACCCTCGTGACCACCCTGACCTACGGCGTGCAGTGCTTCAGCCGCTACCCCGACCACATGAAGCAGCACG
ACTTCTTCAAGTCCGCCATGCCCGAAGGCTACGTCCAGGAGCGCACCATCTTCTTCAAGGACGACGGCAA
CTACAAGACCCGCGCCGAGGTGAAGTTCGAGGGCGACACCCTGGTGAACCGCATCGAGCTGAAGGGCATC
GACTTCAAGGAGGACGGCAACATCCTGGGGCACAAGCTGGAGTACAACTACAACAGCCACAACGTCTATA
TCATGGCCGACAAGCAGAAGAACGGCATCAAGGTGAACTTCAAGATCCGCCACAACATCGAGGACGGCAG
CGTGCAGCTCGCCGACCACTACCAGCAGAACACCCCCATCGGCGACGGCCCCGTGCTGCTGCCCGACAAC
CACTACCTGAGCACCCAGTCCAAACTGAGCAAAGACCCCAACGAGAAGCGCGATCACATGGTCCTGCTGG
AGTTCGTGACCGCCGCCGGGATCACTCTCGGCATGGACGAGCTGTACAAGGGTTCAGGCTCGGGATCCGG
GAATTCG
[546 nt withheld, positions 2738-3283]
TAACTCGAGAGCGGCCGCTACGTAAATTCCGCCCCCCCCCCTAACGTTACTGGCCGAAGCCGCTTGGAAT
AAGGCCGGTGTGCGTTTGTCTATATGTTATTTTCCACCATATTGCCGTCTTTTGGCAATGTGAGGGCCCG
GAAACCTGGCCCTGTCTTCTTGACGAGCATTCCTAGGGGTCTTTCCCCTCTCGCCAAAGGAATGCAAGGT
CTGTTGAATGTCGTGAAGGAAGCAGTTCCTCTGGAAGTTTCTTGAAGACAAACAACGTCTGTAGCGACCC
TTTGCAGGCAGCGGAACCCCCCACCTGGCGACAGGTGCCTCTGCGGCCAAAAGCCACGTGTATAAGATAC
ACCTGCAAAGGCGGCACAACCCCAGTGCCACGTTGTGAGTTGGATAGTTGTGGAAAGAGTCAAATGGCTC
TCCTCAAGCGTATTCAACAAGGGGCTGAAGGATGCCCAGAAGGTACCCCATTGTATGGGATCTGATCTGG
GGCCTCGGTGCACATGCTTTACATGTGTTTAGTCGAGGTTAAAAAAACGTCTAGGCCCCCCGAACCACGG
GGACGTGGTTTTCCTTTGAAAAACACGATGATAATATGGCCACAACCGTCGACATGGTCATGAAAACATT
TAACATTTCTCAACAAGATCTAGAATTAGTAGAAGTAGCGACAGAGAAGATTACAATGCTTTATGAGGAT
AATAAACATCATGTGGGAGCGGCAATTCGTACGAAAACAGGAGAAATCATTTCGGCAGTACATATTGAAG
CGTATATAGGACGAGTAACTGTTTGTGCAGAAGCCATTGCGATTGGTAGTGCAGTTTCGAATGGACAAAA
GGATTTTGACACGATTGTAGCTGTTAGACACCCTTATTCTGACGAAGTAGATAGAAGTATTCGAGTGGTA
AGTCCTTGTGGTATGTGTAGGGAGTTGATTTCAGACTATGCACCAGATTGTTTTGTGTTAATAGAAATGA
ATGGCAAGTTAGTCAAAACTACGATTGAAGAACTCATTCCACTCAAATATACCCGAAATTAAGTCGACCG
CCCGCCCCACGACCCGCAGCGCCCGACCGAAAGGAGCGCACGACCCCATGGCTCGACGATAAAATAAAAG
ATTTTATTTAGTCTCCAGAAAAAGGGGGGAATGAAAGACCCCACCTGTAGGTTTGGCAAGCTAGCTTAAG
TAACGCCATTTTGCAAGGCATGGAAAAATACATAACTGAGAATAGAGAAGTTCAGATCAAGGTCAGGAAC
AGATGGAACAGCTGAATATGGGCCAAACAGGATATCTGTGGTAAGCAGTTCCTGCCCCGGCTCAGGGCCA
AGAACAGATGGAACAGCTGAATATGGGCCAAACAGGATATCTGTGGTAAGCAGTTCCTGCCCCGGCTCAG
GGCCAAGAACAGATGGTCCCCAGATGCGGTCCAGCCCTCAGCAGTTTCTAGAGAACCATCAGATGTTTCC
AGGGTGCCCCAAGGACCTGAAATGACCCTGTGCCTTATTTGAACTAACCAATCAGTTCGCTTCTCGCTTC
TGTTCGCGCGCTTCTGCTCCCCGAGCTCAATAAAAGAGCCCACAACCCCTCACTCGGGGCGCCAGTCCTC
CGATTGACTGAGTCGCCCGGGTACCCGTGTATCCAATAAACCCTCTTGCAGTTGCATCCGACTTGTGGTC
TCGCTGTTCCTTGGGAGGGTCTCCTCTGAGTGATTGACTACCCGTCAGCGGGGGTCTTTCACATGCAGCA
TGTATCAAAATTAATTTGGTTTTTTTTCTTAAGTATTTACATTAAATGGCCATAGTTGCATTAATGAATC
GGCCAACGCGCGGGGAGAGGCGGTTTGCGTATTGGGCGCTCTTCCGCTTCCTCGCTCACTGACTCGCTGC
GCTCGGTCGTTCGGCTGCGGCGAGCGGTATCAGCTCACTCAAAGGCGGTAATACGGTTATCCACAGAATC
AGGGGATAACGCAGGAAAGAACATGTGAGCAAAAGGCCAGCAAAAGGCCAGGAACCGTAAAAAGGCCGCG
TTGCTGGCGTTTTTCCATAGGCTCCGCCCCCCTGACGAGCATCACAAAAATCGACGCTCAAGTCAGAGGT
GGCGAAACCCGACAGGACTATAAAGATACCAGGCGTTTCCCCCTGGAAGCTCCCTCGTGCGCTCTCCTGT
TCCGACCCTGCCGCTTACCGGATACCTGTCCGCCTTTCTCCCTTCGGGAAGCGTGGCGCTTTCTCATAGC
TCACGCTGTAGGTATCTCAGTTCGGTGTAGGTCGTTCGCTCCAAGCTGGGCTGTGTGCACGAACCCCCCG
TTCAGCCCGACCGCTGCGCCTTATCCGGTAACTATCGTCTTGAGTCCAACCCGGTAAGACACGACTTATC
GCCACTGGCAGCAGCCACTGGTAACAGGATTAGCAGAGCGAGGTATGTAGGCGGTGCTACAGAGTTCTTG
AAGTGGTGGCCTAACTACGGCTACACTAGAAGAACAGTATTTGGTATCTGCGCTCTGCTGAAGCCAGTTA
CCTTCGGAAAAAGAGTTGGTAGCTCTTGATCCGGCAAACAAACCACCGCTGGTAGCGGTGGTTTTTTTGT
TTGCAAGCAGCAGATTACGCGCAGAAAAAAAGGATCTCAAGAAGATCCTTTGATCTTTTCTACGGGGTCT
GACGCTCAGTGGAACGAAAACTCACGTTAAGGGATTTTGGTCATGAGATTATCAAAAAGGATCTTCACCT
AGATCCTTTTGCGGCCGGCCGCAAATCAATCTAAAGTATATATGAGTAAACTTGGTCTGACAGTTACCAA
TGCTTAATCAGTGAGGCACCTATCTCAGCGATCTGTCTATTTCGTTCATCCATAGTTGCCTGACTCCCCG
TCGTGTAGATAACTACGATACGGGAGGGCTTACCATCTGGCCCCAGTGCTGCAATGATACCGCGAGACCC
ACGCTCACCGGCTCCAGATTTATCAGCAATAAACCAGCCAGCCGGAAGGGCCGAGCGCAGAAGTGGTCCT
GCAACTTTATCCGCCTCCATCCAGTCTATTAATTGTTGCCGGGAAGCTAGAGTAAGTAGTTCGCCAGTTA
ATAGTTTGCGCAACGTTGTTGCCATTGCTACAGGCATCGTGGTGTCACGCTCGTCGTTTGGTATGGCTTC
ATTCAGCTCCGGTTCCCAACGATCAAGGCGAGTTACATGATCCCCCATGTTGTGCAAAAAAGCGGTTAGC
TCCTTCGGTCCTCCGATCGTTGTCAGAAGTAAGTTGGCCGCAGTGTTATCACTCATGGTTATGGCAGCAC
TGCATAATTCTCTTACTGTCATGCCATCCGTAAGATGCTTTTCTGTGACTGGTGAGTACTCAACCAAGTC
ATTCTGAGAATAGTGTATGCGGCGACCGAGTTGCTCTTGCCCGGCGTCAACACGGGATAATACCGCGCCA
CATAGCAGAACTTTAAAAGTGCTCATCATTGGAAAACGTTCTTCGGGGCGAAAACTCTCAAGGATCTTAC
CGCTGTTGAGATCCAGTTCGATGTAACCCACTCGTGCACCCAACTGATCTTCAGCATCTTTTACTTTCAC
CAGCGTTTCTGGGTGAGCAAAAACAGGAAGGCAAAATGCCGCAAAAAAGGGAATAAGGGCGACACGGAAA
TGTTGAATACTCATACTCTTCCTTTTTCAATATTATTGAAGCATTTATCAGGGTTATTGTCTCATGAGCG
GATACATATTTGAATGTATTTAGAAAAATAAACAAATAGGGGTTCCGCGCACATTTCCCCGAAAAGTGCC
ACCTGACGTCTAAGAAACCATTATTATCATGACATTAACCTATAAAAATAGGCGTATCACGAGGCCCTTT
CGTCTTCACTATAGGAGCTTGGCCCATTGCATACGTTGTATCCATATCATAATATGTACATTTATATTGG
CTCATGTCCAACATTACCGCCATGTT
Features (pLannotate 1.2.2; 15 found; start..end, strand, type, name):
      1..380     +  enhancer       CMV enhancer: human cytomegalovirus immediate early enhancer
    381..676     +  LTR            3' LTR (ΔU3) (fragment): self-inactivating 3' long terminal repeat (LTR) from Moloney murine leukemia virus
    739..1096    +  misc_feature   MMLV Ψ: packaging signal of Moloney murine leukemia virus (MMLV)
   1161..1577    +  CDS            gag (truncated): truncated Moloney murine leukemia virus (MMLV) gag gene lacking the start codon
   1587..1961    +  misc_feature   pol region: Moloney murine leukemia virus (MMLV) pol region containing the splice acceptor site
   1994..2710    +  CDS            mEGFP: mEGFP is a basic (constitutively fluorescent) green fluorescent protein published in 2002, derived from Aequorea victoria. It has moderate acid sensitivity.
   2738..3283    +  CDS            FTH1 (sequence withheld): FRIH_HUMAN - Also known as FTH, FTHL6. Experimental evidence at protein level: Swiss-Prot protein existence level 1. Stores iron in a soluble, non-toxic, readily available form. Important for iron homeostasis. Has ferroxidase activity. Iron is taken up in the ferrous form and deposited as ferric hydroxides after oxidation. Also plays a role in delivery of iron to cells. Mediates iron uptake in capsule cells of the developing kidney (By similarity). From Homo sapiens (Human).
   3315..3890    +  misc_feature   IRES2: internal ribosome entry site (IRES) of the encephalomyocarditis virus (EMCV)
   3903..4322    +  CDS            bsr: BSR_BACCE - Experimental evidence at protein level: Swiss-Prot protein existence level 1. Catalyzes the deamination of the cytosine moiety of the antibiotics blasticidin S, cytomycin and acetylblasticidin S. From Bacillus cereus.
   4433..4554    +  LTR            3' LTR (ΔU3) (fragment): self-inactivating 3' long terminal repeat (LTR) from Moloney murine leukemia virus
   4555..5024    +  LTR            LTR: long terminal repeat from Moloney murine leukemia virus
   5090..5142    -  CDS            lacI (fragment): lac repressor; lacI; The lac repressor binds to the lac operator to inhibit transcription in E. coli. This inhibition can be relieved by adding lactose or isopropyl-β-D-thiogalactopyranoside (IPTG).
   5325..5913    -  rep_origin     ori: high-copy-number ColE1/pMB1/pBR322/pUC origin of replication
   6077..6937    -  CDS            AmpR: β-lactamase; bla; confers resistance to ampicillin, carbenicillin, and related antibiotics
   6938..7042    -  promoter       AmpR promoter: bla
