[The description below was written by a language model from this plasmid's Addgene catalogue record and pLannotate feature annotations shown in this document.]
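Description:
pMRX-IB-mGFP-FTH1 is a Moloney murine leukemia virus (MMLV)-based retroviral expression plasmid built on the pMRX-IB backbone and intended for stable expression of a GFP-tagged ferritin heavy chain in mammalian cells. The catalogue lists it simply as a mammalian expression vector, but the feature table shows a retroviral transfer architecture. A CMV enhancer is joined to a partial LTR at the 5' end, forming a hybrid element that presumably drives transcription of the viral genome. This is followed by the MMLV Ψ packaging signal, a truncated gag segment lacking its start codon, and a pol region carrying the splice acceptor. An MMLV LTR closes the unit at the 3' end. No gag-pol or envelope coding capacity is annotated, so packaging functions would have to be supplied separately. In bacteria the plasmid replicates from a high-copy ColE1/pUC-type origin and is selected with ampicillin through the bla gene and its promoter. A short lacI fragment in the backbone appears to be a cloning remnant.

The payload is a bicistronic cassette. Monomeric EGFP (A206K, which reduces the weak dimerisation tendency of GFP) is fused to the N terminus of human FTH1, the ferroxidase-active subunit of the iron-storage protein ferritin. Downstream, an EMCV IRES directs translation of bsr, the Bacillus cereus blasticidin S deaminase, from the same transcript, so blasticidin selection enriches for cells that also express the fusion. No separate internal promoter is annotated, so expression presumably depends on the LTR-derived transcript. The associated study concerns NCOA4-driven ferritin phase separation and ferritinophagy, consistent with using the construct to visualise ferritin localisation and turnover in stable cell lines.
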