Addgene plasmid #192800: pMRX-IB-mGFP-FTH1
Purpose: Stable expression of mGFP-FTH1 in mammalian cells
Depositing lab: Noboru Mizushima. Depositing organization: The University of Tokyo. Publication: NCOA4 drives ferritin phase separation to facilitate macroferritinophagy and microferritinophagy. Ohshima T, Yamamoto H, Sakamaki Y, Saito C, Mizushima N. J Cell Biol. 2022 Oct 3;221(10). pii: 213442. doi: 10.1083/jcb.202203102. Epub 2022 Sep 6. PubMed 36066504.
Backbone
  Vector backbone: pMRX-IB
  Vector type: Mammalian Expression
  Selectable markers: Blasticidin
Growth in bacteria
  Bacterial resistance: Ampicillin, 100 μg/mL
  Growth temperature: 37°C
  Growth strain: DH5alpha
  Copy number: Unknown
Gene/Insert
  Gene/Insert name: FTH1
  Species: H. sapiens (human)
  Insert size (bp): 549
  Entrez Gene: FTH1 (a.k.a. FHC, FTH, FTHL6, HFE5, NBIA9, PIG15, PLIF)
  Tag / fusion protein: monomeric EGFP (A206K) (N terminal on insert)
Terms and licenses: Academic/Nonprofit Terms; Industry Terms: Not Available to Industry
How to cite: pMRX-IB-mGFP-FTH1 was a gift from Noboru Mizushima (Addgene plasmid # 192800 ; http://n2t.net/addgene:192800 ; RRID:Addgene_192800)
